>Addgene plasmid #230156 | AiP13492 - pAAV-AiE0983h-minBG-SYFP2-P2A-3XFLAG-10aa-H2B-WPRE3-BGHpA (Alias: CN3492) | addgene full sequence | sequence record 461881 | Addgene NGS Result
CCTGCAGGCAGCTGCGCGCTCGCTCGCTCACTGAGGCCGCCCGGGCGTCGGGCGACCTTTGGTCGCCCGG
CCTCAGTGAGCGAGCGAGCGCGCAGAGAGGGAGTGGCCAACTCCATCACTAGGGGTTCCTGCGGCCGCAC
GCGTACCGCCCATTTTCTAGCCATTTCTGCATAACTTGCCCATTAAGTAGCATGTCATTAAAAGTGGGTA
TAAATATGATTGCAAAACTGCCCCTAGGCTGCTACTCTCTGCATGCTGTTTATGGGGCAGCCCTGCTCCA
CGGAAGCTGTCACACTGCCACTGCCTCAGTAAAGCTGTTTTCTTCCTCCACCTGTTCGCTCTTGAATTCC
TTCCTGGGCAAAGCCAAGAACCTGCCCTGCATCAGTAACTCTAAAAATAGCCTAGGTTAGTTGAAACCAC
AGCATTCCAAAGATTCGAATGATTCTAAGCTAAATGTGCAGGTCTGTACATCCTCAGGAAGGAAGGGAGA
TAGGCTGGGAATCTTGCAAGGAGAAATGACTAGCTGTGAGATGCCTCTGAATGTGAGCTCGGGCTGGGCA
TAAAAGTCAGGGCAGAGCCATCTATTGCTTACATTTGCTTCTGGGATCCAGATCTTTCGAAGCTAGCGCT
ACCGGTCGCCACCATGGTCTCCAAGGGCGAGGAGCTGTTCACCGGGGTGGTGCCCATCCTGGTCGAGCTG
GACGGCGATGTCAACGGCCACAAGTTCAGCGTGTCCGGCGAGGGCGAGGGCGATGCCACCTACGGCAAGC
TGACCCTGAAGCTGATCTGCACCACCGGCAAGCTGCCCGTGCCCTGGCCCACCCTCGTGACCACCCTGGG
CTACGGCGTGCAGTGCTTCGCCCGCTACCCCGACCACATGAAGCAGCACGACTTCTTCAAGTCCGCCATG
CCCGAAGGCTACGTCCAGGAGCGCACCATCTTCTTCAAAGACGACGGCAACTACAAGACCCGCGCCGAGG
TGAAGTTCGAGGGCGACACCCTGGTGAACCGCATCGAGCTGAAGGGCATCGACTTCAAGGAGGACGGCAA
CATCCTGGGGCACAAGCTGGAGTACAACTACAACAGCCACAACGTCTATATCACCGCCGACAAGCAGAAG
AACGGCATCAAGGCCAACTTCAAGATCCGCCACAACATCGAGGACGGCGGCGTGCAGCTCGCCGACCACT
ACCAGCAGAACACCCCCATCGGCGACGGCCCCGTGCTGCTGCCCGACAACCACTACCTGAGCTACCAGTC
CAAGCTGAGCAAAGACCCCAACGAGAAGCGCGATCACATGGTCCTGCTGGAGTTCGTGACCGCCGCCGGG
ATCACTCTCGGCATGGACGAGCTGTACAAGGGCTCTGGTGCTACCAACTTCTCACTGTTGAAACAGGCAG
GGGATGTAGAGGAGAATCCAGGGCCTGGTGCTAGTGGAGACTACAAAGACCATGACGGAGATTATAAAGA
TCATGACATCGATTACAAGGATGACGATGACAAGTCCGGACTCAGATCTGGAGGCTCCGGAGGCCCAGAG
CCAGCGAAGTCTGCTCCCGCCCCGAAAAAGGGCTCCAAGAAGGCGGTGACTAAGGCGCAGAAGAAAGGCG
GCAAGAAGCGCAAGCGCAGCCGCAAGGAGAGCTATTCCATCTATGTGTACAAGGTTCTGAAGCAGGTCCA
CCCTGACACCGGCATTTCGTCCAAGGCCATGGGCATCATGAATTCGTTTGTGAACGACATTTTCGAGCGC
ATCGCAGGAGAGGCTTCCCGCCTGGCGCATTACAACAAGCGCTCGACCATCACCTCCCGGGAGATCCAGA
CGGCCGTGCGCCTGCTGCTGCCTGGGGAGTTGGCCAAGCACGCCGTGTCCGAGGGTACTAAGGCCATCAC
CAAGTACACCAGCGCTAAGTAATGAGGCGCGCCGCGGCCGCGAATTCGATATCATAATCAACCTCTGGAT
TACAAAATTTGTGAAAGATTGACTGGTATTCTTAACTATGTTGCTCCTTTTACGCTATGTGGATACGCTG
CTTTAATGCCTTTGTATCATGCTATTGCTTCCCGTATGGCTTTCATTTTCTCCTCCTTGTATAAATCCTG
GTTAGTTCTTGCCACGGCGGAACTCATCGCCGCCTGCCTTGCCCGCTGCTGGACAGGGGCTCGGCTGTTG
GGCACTGACAATTCCGTGGCTCGAGAGATCTTCGACTGTGCCTTCTAGTTGCCAGCCATCTGTTGTTTGC
CCCTCCCCCGTGCCTTCCTTGACCCTGGAAGGTGCCACTCCCACTGTCCTTTCCTAATAAAATGAGGAAA
TTGCATCGCATTGTCTGAGTAGGTGTCATTCTATTCTGGGGGGTGGGGTGGGGCAGGACAGCAAGGGGGA
GGATTGGGAAGACAATAGCAGGCATGAGATCTCACGTGCGGACCGAGCGGCCGCAGGAACCCCTAGTGAT
GGAGTTGGCCACTCCCTCTCTGCGCGCTCGCTCGCTCACTGAGGCCGGGCGACCAAAGGTCGCCCGACGC
CCGGGCTTTGCCCGGGCGGCCTCAGTGAGCGAGCGAGCGCGCAGCTGCCTGCAGGGGCGCCTGATGCGGT
ATTTTCTCCTTACGCATCTGTGCGGTATTTCACACCGCATA
[95 nt withheld, positions 2632-2726]
T
[46 nt withheld, positions 2728-2773]
C
[141 nt withheld, positions 2775-2915]
CCTTTGACGTTGGAGTCCACGTTCTTT
[37 nt withheld, positions 2943-2979]
ACTCTATCTCGGGCTATTCTTTTGATTTATAAGGGATTTTGCCGATTTCGGTCTATTGGTTAAAAAATGA
GCTGATTTAACAAAAATTTAACGCGAATTTTAACAAAATATTAACGTTTACAATTTTATGGTGCACTCTC
AGTACAATCTGCTCTGATGCCGCATAGTTAAGCCAGCCCCGACACCCGCCAACACCCGCTGACGCGCCCT
GACGGGCTTGTCTGCTCCCGGCATCCGCTTACAGACAAGCTGTGACCGTCTCCGGGAGCTGCATGTGTCA
GAGGTTTTCACCGTCATCACCGAAACGCGCGAGACGAAAGGGCCTCGTGATACGCCTATTTTTATAGGTT
AATGTCATGATAATAATGGTTTCTTAGACGTCAGGTGGCACTTTTCGGGGAAATGTGCGCGGAACCCCTA
TTTGTTTATTTTTCTAAATACATTCAAATATGTATCCGCTCATGAGACAATAACCCTGATAAATGCTTCA
ATAATATTGAAAAAGGAAGAGTATGAGTATTCAACATTTCCGTGTCGCCCTTATTCCCTTTTTTGCGGCA
TTTTGCCTTCCTGTTTTTGCTCACCCAGAAACGCTGGTGAAAGTAAAAGATGCTGAAGATCAGTTGGGTG
CACGAGTGGGTTACATCGAACTGGATCTCAACAGCGGTAAGATCCTTGAGAGTTTTCGCCCCGAAGAACG
TTTTCCAATGATGAGCACTTTTAAAGTTCTGCTATGTGGCGCGGTATTATCCCGTATTGACGCCGGGCAA
GAGCAACTCGGTCGCCGCATACACTATTCTCAGAATGACTTGGTTGAGTACTCACCAGTCACAGAAAAGC
ATCTTACGGATGGCATGACAGTAAGAGAATTATGCAGTGCTGCCATAACCATGAGTGATAACACTGCGGC
CAACTTACTTCTGACAACGATCGGAGGACCGAAGGAGCTAACCGCTTTTTTGCACAACATGGGGGATCAT
GTAACTCGCCTTGATCGTTGGGAACCGGAGCTGAATGAAGCCATACCAAACGACGAGCGTGACACCACGA
TGCCTGTAGCAATGGCAACAACGTTGCGCAAACTATTAACTGGCGAACTACTTACTCTAGCTTCCCGGCA
ACAATTAATAGACTGGATGGAGGCGGATAAAGTTGCAGGACCACTTCTGCGCTCGGCCCTTCCGGCTGGC
TGGTTTATTGCTGATAAATCTGGAGCCGGTGAGCGTGGGTCTCGCGGTATCATTGCAGCACTGGGGCCAG
ATGGTAAGCCCTCCCGTATCGTAGTTATCTACACGACGGGGAGTCAGGCAACTATGGATGAACGAAATAG
ACAGATCGCTGAGATAGGTGCCTCACTGATTAAGCATTGGTAACTGTCAGACCAAGTTTACTCATATATA
CTTTAGATTGATTTAAAACTTCATTTTTAATTTAAAAGGATCTAGGTGAAGATCCTTTTTGATAATCTCA
TGACCAAAATCCCTTAACGTGAGTTTTCGTTCCACTGAGCGTCAGACCCCGTAGAAAAGATCAAAGGATC
TTCTTGAGATCCTTTTTTTCTGCGCGTAATCTGCTGCTTGCAAACAAAAAAACCACCGCTACCAGCGGTG
GTTTGTTTGCCGGATCAAGAGCTACCAACTCTTTTTCCGAAGGTAACTGGCTTCAGCAGAGCGCAGATAC
CAAATACTGTTCTTCTAGTGTAGCCGTAGTTAGGCCACCACTTCAAGAACTCTGTAGCACCGCCTACATA
CCTCGCTCTGCTAATCCTGTTACCAGTGGCTGCTGCCAGTGGCGATAAGTCGTGTCTTACCGGGTTGGAC
TCAAGACGATAGTTACCGGATAAGGCGCAGCGGTCGGGCTGAACGGGGGGTTCGTGCACACAGCCCAGCT
TGGAGCGAACGACCTACACCGAACTGAGATACCTACAGCGTGAGCTATGAGAAAGCGCCACGCTTCCCGA
AGGGAGAAAGGCGGACAGGTATCCGGTAAGCGGCAGGGTCGGAACAGGAGAGCGCACGAGGGAGCTTCCA
GGGGGAAACGCCTGGTATCTTTATAGTCCTGTCGGGTTTCGCCACCTCTGACTTGAGCGTCGATTTTTGT
GATGCTCGTCAGGGGGGCGGAGCCTATGGAAAAACGCCAGCAACGCGGCCTTTTTACGGTTCCTGGCCTT
TTGCTGGCCTTTTGCTCACATGT
Features (pLannotate 1.2.2; 16 found; start..end, strand, type, name):
     12..39      +  repeat_region  AAV2 ITR (fragment): inverted terminal repeat of adeno-associated virus serotype 2 inverted
     68..95      +  repeat_region  AAV2 ITR (fragment): inverted terminal repeat of adeno-associated virus serotype 2 inverted
    644..1360    +  CDS            SYFP2: SYFP2 is a basic (constitutively fluorescent) yellow fluorescent protein published in 2006, derived from Aequorea victoria. It is reported to be a very rapidly-maturing monomer with moderate acid sensitivity.
   1439..1504    +  CDS            3xFLAG: three tandem FLAG® epitope tags, followed by an enterokinase cleavage site
   1535..1912    +  CDS            H2B: human histone H2B; HIST1H2BJ
   1946..2103    +  misc_feature   WPRE (fragment): woodchuck hepatitis virus posttranscriptional regulatory element
   2109..2189    +  misc_feature   WPRE (fragment): woodchuck hepatitis virus posttranscriptional regulatory element
   2206..2317    +  polyA_signal   bGH poly(A) signal: bovine growth hormone polyadenylation signal
   2435..2575    +  repeat_region  AAV2 ITR: inverted terminal repeat of adeno-associated virus serotype 2 inverted
   2580..2631    -  misc_feature   bom (fragment): basis of mobility region from pBR322
   2650..3105    +  rep_origin     f1 ori (sequence partly withheld): f1 bacteriophage origin of replication; arrow indicates direction of (+) strand synthesis
   3106..3155    -  misc_feature   bom (fragment): basis of mobility region from pBR322
   3257..3292    -  CDS            rop (fragment): Rop protein, which maintains plasmids at low copy number; rop
   3387..3491    +  promoter       AmpR promoter: bla
   3492..4352    +  CDS            AmpR: β-lactamase; bla; confers resistance to ampicillin, carbenicillin, and related antibiotics
   4523..5111    +  rep_origin     ori: high-copy-number ColE1/pMB1/pBR322/pUC origin of replication
