[The description below was written by a language model from this plasmid's Addgene catalogue record and pLannotate feature annotations shown in this document.]
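Description:
AiP13492 - pAAV-AiE0983h-minBG-SYFP2-P2A-3XFLAG-10aa-H2B-WPRE3-BGHpA (alias CN3492) is an enhancer-driven AAV transfer plasmid built on a pAAV2 backbone, with a sequenced length of about 5.2 kb. It is maintained in bacteria as a high-copy plasmid through a ColE1/pUC-type origin and selected with ampicillin via the bla gene and its promoter. The backbone also carries an f1 origin and small remnants of pBR322 bom and rop sequences. The expression cassette is flanked by AAV2 inverted terminal repeats, which allow the intervening DNA to be packaged into recombinant AAV particles. The annotation finds a complete ITR on the right side and only short ITR fragments on the left.

Between the ITRs, the AiE0983h enhancer is placed upstream of the minBG minimal promoter. Neither element is called out in the automated feature table, but both presumably lie in the unannotated region preceding the first coding sequence. The minimal promoter has little activity by itself, so the enhancer is meant to determine which cells express the transgene. The payload is a synthetic bicistronic reading frame: the yellow fluorescent protein SYFP2, a P2A self-cleaving peptide, and then human histone H2B carrying an N-terminal 3xFLAG tag joined by a 10-amino-acid linker. This should yield a freely diffusing fluorescent label together with a separate chromatin-bound, epitope-tagged nuclear marker. A shortened WPRE (WPRE3, annotated as two fragments) boosts transcript expression, and a bovine growth hormone polyadenylation signal ends the transcript. According to the record, the enhancer was designed to drive AAV-mediated transgene expression in specific brain cell populations, but it does not say which populations AiE0983h targets.
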