Addgene plasmid #230156: AiP13492 - pAAV-AiE0983h-minBG-SYFP2-P2A-3XFLAG-10aa-H2B-WPRE3-BGHpA (Alias: CN3492)
Purpose: AiE0983h is an enhancer sequence, designed to drive AAV-mediated transgene expression in specific populations of brain cells
Depositing lab: Allen Institute for Brain Science & Boaz Levi. Depositing organization: Allen Institute. Publication: A suite of enhancer AAVs and transgenic mouse lines for genetic access to cortical cell types. Ben-Simon Y, Hooper M, Narayan S, Daigle TL, Dwivedi D, Way SW, Oster A, Stafford DA, Mich JK, Taormina MJ, Martinez RA, Opitz-Araya X, Roth JR, Alexander JR, Allen S, Amster A, Arbuckle J, Ayala A, Baker PM, Bakken TE, Barcelli T, Barta S, Bendrick J, Bertagnolli D, Bielstein C, Bishwakarma P, Bowlus J, Boyer G, Brouner K, Casian B, Casper T, Chakka AB, Chakrabarty R, Chance RK, Chavan S, Clark M, Colbert K, Collman F, Daniel S, Departee M, DiValentin P, Donadio N, Dotson N, Egdorf T, Fliss T, Gabitto M, Garcia J, Gary A, Gasperini M, Gloe J, Goldy J, Gore BB, Graybuck L, Greisman N, Haeseleer F, Halterman C, Haradon Z, Hastings SD, Helback O, Ho W, Hockemeyer D, Huang C, Huff S, Hunker A, Johansen N, Jones D, Juneau Z, Kalmbach B, Kannan M, Khem S, Kussick E, Kutsal R, Larsen R, Lee C, Lee AY, Leibly M, Lenz GH, Li S, Liang E, Lusk N, Madigan Z, Malloy J, Malone J, McCue R, Melchor J, Mollenkopf T, Moosman S, Morin E, Newman D, Ng L, Ngo K, Omstead V, Otto S, Oyama A, Pena N, Pham T, Phillips E, Pom CA, Potekhina L, Ransford S, Ray PL, Rette D, Reynoldson C, Rimorin C, Rocha D, Ruiz A, Sanchez REA, Sawyer L, Sedeno-Cortes A, Sevigny JP, Shapovalova N, Shepard N, Shulga L, Sigler AR, Siverts L, Soliman S, Somasundaram S, Staats B, Stewart K, Szelenyi E, Tieu M, Trader C, Tran A, van Velthoven CTJ, Walker M, Wang Y, Weed N, Wirthlin M, Wood T, Wynalda B, Yao Z, Zhou T, Ariza J, Dee N, Reding M, Ronellenfitch K, Mufti S, Sunkin SM, Smith KA, Esposito L, Waters J, Thyagarajan B, Yao S, Lein ES, Zeng H, Levi BP, Ngai J, Ting JT, Tasic B. Cell. 2025 May 16:S0092-8674(25)00513-6. doi: 10.1016/j.cell.2025.05.002. PubMed 40403729.
Backbone
  Vector backbone: pAAV2
  Vector type: AAV
Growth in bacteria
  Bacterial resistance: Ampicillin, 100 μg/mL
  Growth temperature: 37°C
  Growth strain: NEB Stable
  Copy number: High Copy
Gene/Insert
  Gene/Insert name: SYFP2-P2A-3XFLAG-10aa-H2B
  Species: Synthetic
  Promoter: minBG
  Cloning method: Gibson Cloning
Terms and licenses: Academic/Nonprofit Terms; Industry Terms: Not Available to Industry
How to cite: AiP13492 - pAAV-AiE0983h-minBG-SYFP2-P2A-3XFLAG-10aa-H2B-WPRE3-BGHpA (Alias: CN3492) was a gift from Allen Institute for Brain Science & Boaz Levi (Addgene plasmid # 230156 ; http://n2t.net/addgene:230156 ; RRID:Addgene_230156)
